# Supplementary material for: Repository-based plasmid design
Source: PLoS One. 2020 Jan 9;15(1):e0223935. doi: 10.1371/journal.pone.0223935 (PMC6952187; doi:10.1371/journal.pone.0223935)
Supplement: S5 File — Genbank of REPP Design from S4 File: an annotated As0 plasmid overlaid with features corresponding to the fragments generated by REPP. (GBK) [file pone.0223935.s005.gbk]

LOCUS       Exported                8038 bp ds-DNA     circular SYN 27-NOV-2019
DEFINITION  synthetic circular DNA.
ACCESSION   .
VERSION     .
KEYWORDS    repp_design_As0_123158
SOURCE      synthetic DNA construct
  ORGANISM  synthetic DNA construct
REFERENCE   1  (bases 1 to 8038)
  AUTHORS   Xinyi Wan
  TITLE     Direct Submission
  JOURNAL   Exported Wednesday, Nov 27, 2019 from SnapGene Viewer 5.0.6
            https://www.snapgene.com
FEATURES             Location/Qualifiers
     source          1..8038
                     /organism="recombinant plasmid"
                     /mol_type="other DNA"
                     /note="color: #ffffff"
     CDS             complement(364..1314)
                     /codon_start=1
                     /gene="rep101"
                     /product="RepA protein needed for replication with the
                     pSC101 origin"
                     /label=Rep101
                     /note="color: #993366"
                     /translation="MSELVVFKANELAISRYDLTEHETKLILCCVALLNPTIENPTRKE
                     RTVSFTYNQYAQMMNISRENAYGVLAKATRELMTRTVEIRNPLVKGFEIFQWTNYAKFS
                     SEKLELVFSEEILPYLFQLKKFIKYNLEHVKSFENKYSMRIYEWLLKELTQKKTHKANI
                     EISLDEFKFMLMLENNYHEFKRLNQWVLKPISKDLNTYSNMKLVVDKRGRPTDTLIFQV
                     ELDRQMDLVTELENNQIKMNGDKIPTTITSDSYLRNGLRKTLHDALTAKIQLTSFEAKF
                     LSDMQSKHDLNGSFSWLTQKQRTTLENILAKYGRI"
     rep_origin      1362..1584
                     /label=pSC101 ori
                     /note="low-copy replication origin that requires the Rep101
                     protein"
                     /note="color: #ffff00"
     terminator      2076..2170
                     /label=lambda t0 terminator
                     /note="transcription terminator from phage lambda"
                     /note="color: #ffffff"
     CDS             complement(2200..3060)
                     /codon_start=1
                     /gene="bla"
                     /product="beta-lactamase"
                     /label=AmpR
                     /note="confers resistance to ampicillin, carbenicillin, and
                     related antibiotics"
                     /note="color: #993366"
                     /translation="MSIQHFRVALIPFFAAFCLPVFAHPETLVKVKDAEDQLGARVGYI
                     ELDLNSGKILESFRPEERFPMMSTFKVLLCGAVLSRIDAGQEQLGRRIHYSQNDLVEYS
                     PVTEKHLTDGMTVRELCSAAITMSDNTAANLLLTTIGGPKELTAFLHNMGDHVTRLDRW
                     EPELNEAIPNDERDTTMPVAMATTLRKLLTGELLTLASRQQLIDWMEADKVAGPLLRSA
                     LPAGWFIADKSGAGERGSRGIIAALGPDGKPSRIVVIYTTGSQATMDERNRQIAEIGAS
                     LIKHW"
     promoter        complement(3061..3165)
                     /gene="bla"
                     /label=AmpR promoter
                     /note="color: #ffffff; direction: LEFT"
     terminator      3252..3295
                     /label=bacterial terminator
                     /note="putative bacterial transcription terminator"
                     /note="color: #ffffff"
     misc_feature    3298..3319
                     /label=BioBrick prefix
                     /note="BioBrick prefix for parts that do not start with
                     ""ATG"""
                     /note="color: #a6acb3"
     primer_bind     complement(3300..3319)
                     /label=3_pcr_REV
                     /note="color: black; sequence: CTCTAGAAGCGGCCGCGAAT; added:
                     2019-11-27"
     misc_feature    3304..4115
                     /label=4_synth
                     /note="color: #ff6600"
     promoter        3320..3354
                     /label=J23109
                     /note="color: #ffffff"
     primer_bind     3355..3376
                     /label=3_pcr_FWD
                     /note="color: black; sequence: TACTAGAGATTAAAGAGGAGAA; 
                     added: 2019-11-27"
     RBS             3363..3377
                     /label=B0030
                     /note="color: #a6acb3"
     primer_bind     complement(3366..3386)
                     /label=1_pcr_REV
                     /note="color: black; sequence: CATCTAGTATTTCTCCTCTTT; 
                     added: 2019-11-27"
     gene            3384..3737
                     /label=arsR
                     /note="color: #a6acb3; direction: RIGHT"
     terminator      3792..3920
                     /label=B0015
                     /note="color: #ffffff"
     promoter        3929..4030
                     /label=ParsR
                     /note="color: #ffffff"
     protein_bind    3978..4001
                     /label=abs
                     /bound_moiety="ArsR"
                     /note="color: #31849b"
     -35_signal      3994..3999
                     /label=-35
                     /note="color: #a6acb3"
     -10_signal      4017..4022
                     /label=-10
                     /note="color: #a6acb3"
     misc_feature    4031..4076
                     /label=ParsR (partial)
                     /note="color: #a6acb3"
     protein_bind    4045..4068
                     /label=abs
                     /bound_moiety="ArsR"
                     /note="color: #31849b"
     enhancer        4049..4053
                     /label=abs1?
                     /note="color: #a6acb3"
     enhancer        4058..4063
                     /label=abs2?
                     /note="color: #a6acb3"
     -35_signal      4061..4066
                     /label=-35
                     /note="color: #a6acb3"
     primer_bind     4077..4098
                     /label=3_pcr_FWD
                     /note="color: black; sequence: TACTAGAGATTAAAGAGGAGAA; 
                     added: 2019-11-27"
     RBS             4085..4099
                     /label=B0030
                     /note="color: #a6acb3"
     primer_bind     complement(4088..4108)
                     /label=1_pcr_REV
                     /note="color: black; sequence: CATCTAGTATTTCTCCTCTTT; 
                     added: 2019-11-27"
     misc_feature    4100..6398
                     /label=1_pcr
                     /note="color: #3366ff"
     primer_bind     4100..4122
                     /label=1_pcr_FWD
                     /note="color: black; sequence: TACTAGATGAGTACAGGCATCGA; 
                     added: 2019-11-27"
     gene            4106..5053
                     /label=hrpR
                     /note="color: #a6acb3; direction: RIGHT"
     primer_bind     5073..5094
                     /label=3_pcr_FWD
                     /note="color: black; sequence: TACTAGAGATTAAAGAGGAGAA; 
                     added: 2019-11-27"
     RBS             5081..5095
                     /label=B0030
                     /note="color: #a6acb3"
     primer_bind     complement(5084..5104)
                     /label=1_pcr_REV
                     /note="color: black; sequence: CATCTAGTATTTCTCCTCTTT; 
                     added: 2019-11-27"
     gene            5102..6013
                     /label=hrpS
                     /note="color: #a6acb3; direction: RIGHT"
     terminator      6022..6150
                     /label=B0015
                     /note="color: #ffffff"
     promoter        6159..6366
                     /label=mPhrpL
                     /note="color: #ffffff"
     primer_bind     6367..6388
                     /label=3_pcr_FWD
                     /note="color: black; sequence: TACTAGAGATTAAAGAGGAGAA; 
                     added: 2019-11-27"
     RBS             6375..6389
                     /label=B0030
                     /note="color: #a6acb3"
     primer_bind     complement(6378..6398)
                     /label=1_pcr_REV
                     /note="color: black; sequence: CATCTAGTATTTCTCCTCTTT; 
                     added: 2019-11-27"
     misc_feature    6383..7148
                     /label=3_synth
                     /note="color: #ff6600"
     gene            6396..6815
                     /label=RinA_p80-alpha
                     /note="color: #a6acb3; direction: RIGHT"
     terminator      6827..6955
                     /label=B0015
                     /note="color: #ffffff"
     promoter        6964..7132
                     /label=PrinA_p80a
                     /note="color: #ffffff"
     misc_feature    join(7133..8038,1..3319)
                     /label=3_pcr
                     /note="color: #3366ff"
     primer_bind     7133..7154
                     /label=3_pcr_FWD
                     /note="color: black; sequence: TACTAGAGATTAAAGAGGAGAA; 
                     added: 2019-11-27"
     RBS             7141..7155
                     /label=B0030
                     /note="color: #a6acb3"
     primer_bind     complement(7144..7164)
                     /label=1_pcr_REV
                     /note="color: black; sequence: CATCTAGTATTTCTCCTCTTT; 
                     added: 2019-11-27"
     gene            7162..7878
                     /label=gfp
                     /note="color: #a6acb3; direction: RIGHT"
     terminator      7890..8018
                     /label=B0015
                     /note="color: #ffffff"
     misc_feature    join(8019..8038,1)
                     /label=BioBrick suffix
                     /note="universal suffix for all parts"
                     /note="color: #a6acb3"
ORIGIN
        1 gtccggcaaa aaaacgggca aggtgtcacc accctgccct ttttctttaa aaccgaaaag
       61 attacttcgc gttatgcagg cttcctcgct cactgactcg ctgcgctcgg tcgttcggct
      121 gcggcgagcg gtatcagctc actcaaaggc ggtaatctcg aggttacatt gtcgatctgt
      181 tcatggtgaa cagctttaaa tgcaccaaaa actcgtaaaa gctctgatgt atctatcttt
      241 tttacaccgt tttcatctgt gcatatggac agttttccct ttgatatcta acggtgaaca
      301 gttgttctac ttttgtttgt tagtcttgat gcttcactga tagatacaag agccataaga
      361 acctcagatc cttccgtatt tagccagtat gttctctagt gtggttcgtt gtttttgcgt
      421 gagccatgag aacgaaccat tgagatcatg cttactttgc atgtcactca aaaattttgc
      481 ctcaaaactg gtgagctgaa tttttgcagt taaagcatcg tgtagtgttt ttcttagtcc
      541 gttacgtagg taggaatctg atgtaatggt tgttggtatt ttgtcaccat tcatttttat
      601 ctggttgttc tcaagttcgg ttacgagatc catttgtcta tctagttcaa cttggaaaat
      661 caacgtatca gtcgggcggc ctcgcttatc aaccaccaat ttcatattgc tgtaagtgtt
      721 taaatcttta cttattggtt tcaaaaccca ttggttaagc cttttaaact catggtagtt
      781 attttcaagc attaacatga acttaaattc atcaaggcta atctctatat ttgccttgtg
      841 agttttcttt tgtgttagtt cttttaataa ccactcataa atcctcatag agtatttgtt
      901 ttcaaaagac ttaacatgtt ccagattata ttttatgaat ttttttaact ggaaaagata
      961 aggcaatatc tcttcactaa aaactaattc taatttttcg cttgagaact tggcatagtt
     1021 tgtccactgg aaaatctcaa agcctttaac caaaggattc ctgatttcca cagttctcgt
     1081 catcagctct ctggttgctt tagctaatac accataagca ttttccctac tgatgttcat
     1141 catctgagcg tattggttat aagtgaacga taccgtccgt tctttccttg tagggttttc
     1201 aatcgtgggg ttgagtagtg ccacacagca taaaattagc ttggtttcat gctccgttaa
     1261 gtcatagcga ctaatcgcta gttcatttgc tttgaaaaca actaattcag acatacatct
     1321 caattggtct aggtgatttt aatcactata ccaattgaga tgggctagtc aatgataatt
     1381 acatgtcctt ttcctttgag ttgtgggtat ctgtaaattc tgctagacct ttgctggaaa
     1441 acttgtaaat tctgctagac cctctgtaaa ttccgctaga cctttgtgtg ttttttttgt
     1501 ttatattcaa gtggttataa tttatagaat aaagaaagaa taaaaaaaga taaaaagaat
     1561 agatcccagc cctgtgtata actcactact ttagtcagtt ccgcagtatt acaaaaggat
     1621 gtcgcaaacg ctgtttgctc ctctacaaaa cagaccttaa aaccctaaag gcttaagtag
     1681 caccctcgca agctcgggca aatcgctgaa tattcctttt gtctccgacc atcaggcacc
     1741 tgagtcgctg tctttttcgt gacattcagt tcgctgcgct cacggctctg gcagtgaatg
     1801 ggggtaaatg gcactacagg cgccttttat ggattcatgc aaggaaacta cccataatac
     1861 aagaaaagcc cgtcacgggc ttctcagggc gttttatggc gggtctgcta tgtggtgcta
     1921 tctgactttt tgctgttcag cagttcctgc cctctgattt tccagtctga ccacttcgga
     1981 ttatcccgtg acaggtcatt cagactggct aatgcaccca gtaaggcagc ggtatcatca
     2041 acaggcttac ccgtcttact gtccctagtg cttggattct caccaataaa aaacgcccgg
     2101 cggcaaccga gcgttctgaa caaatccaga tggagttctg aggtcattac tggatctatc
     2161 aacaggagtc caagcgagct cgtaaacttg gtctgacagt taccaatgct taatcagtga
     2221 ggcacctatc tcagcgatct gtctatttcg ttcatccata gttgcctgac tccccgtcgt
     2281 gtagataact acgatacggg agggcttacc atctggcccc agtgctgcaa tgataccgcg
     2341 agacccacgc tcaccggctc cagatttatc agcaataaac cagccagccg gaagggccga
     2401 gcgcagaagt ggtcctgcaa ctttatccgc ctccatccag tctattaatt gttgccggga
     2461 agctagagta agtagttcgc cagttaatag tttgcgcaac gttgttgcca ttgctacagg
     2521 catcgtggtg tcacgctcgt cgtttggtat ggcttcattc agctccggtt cccaacgatc
     2581 aaggcgagtt acatgatccc ccatgttgtg caaaaaagcg gttagctcct tcggtcctcc
     2641 gatcgttgtc agaagtaagt tggccgcagt gttatcactc atggttatgg cagcactgca
     2701 taattctctt actgtcatgc catccgtaag atgcttttct gtgactggtg agtactcaac
     2761 caagtcattc tgagaatagt gtatgcggcg accgagttgc tcttgcccgg cgtcaatacg
     2821 ggataatacc gcgccacata gcagaacttt aaaagtgctc atcattggaa aacgttcttc
     2881 ggggcgaaaa ctctcaagga tcttaccgct gttgagatcc agttcgatgt aacccactcg
     2941 tgcacccaac tgatcttcag catcttttac tttcaccagc gtttctgggt gagcaaaaac
     3001 aggaaggcaa aatgccgcaa aaaagggaat aagggcgaca cggaaatgtt gaatactcat
     3061 actcttcctt tttcaatatt attgaagcat ttatcagggt tattgtctca tgagcggata
     3121 catatttgaa tgtatttaga aaaataaaca aataggggtt ccgcgcacat ttcccatggt
     3181 gccacctgac gtctaagaaa ccattattat catgacatta acctataaaa ataggcgtat
     3241 cacgaggcag aatttcagat aaaaaaaatc cttagctttc gctaaggatg atttctggaa
     3301 ttcgcggccg cttctagagt ttacagctag ctcagtccta gggactgtgc tagctactag
     3361 agattaaaga ggagaaatac tagatgtcat ttctgttacc catccaattg ttcaaaattc
     3421 ttgctgatga aacccgtctg ggcatcgttt tactgctcag cgaactggga gagttatgcg
     3481 tctgcgatct ctgcactgct ctcgaccagt cgcagcccaa gatctcccgc cacctggcat
     3541 tgctgcgtga aagcgggcta ttgctggacc gcaagcaagg taagtgggtt cattaccgct
     3601 tatcaccgca tattccagca tgggcggcga aaattattga tgaggcctgg cgatgtgaac
     3661 aggaaaaggt tcaggcgatt gtccgcaacc tggctcgaca aaactgttcc ggggacagta
     3721 agaacatttg cagttaaaaa tttagctaaa cacacatgaa ttttcagatg tgttttatcc
     3781 gggtactaga gccaggcatc aaataaaacg aaaggctcag tcgaaagact gggcctttcg
     3841 ttttatctgt tgtttgtcgg tgaacgctct ctactagagt cacactggct caccttcggg
     3901 tgggcctttc tgcgtttata tactagagcc aactcaaaat tcacacctat taccttcctc
     3961 tgcacttaca cattcgttaa gtcatatatg tttttgactt atccgcttcg aagagagaca
     4021 ctacctgcaa acttacacat tcgttaagtc atatatgttt ttgacttatc cgcttctact
     4081 agagattaaa gaggagaaat actagatgag tacaggcatc gataaggacg tccgagagtg
     4141 ttggggcgta actgcattat cagcgggtca tcaaattgca atgaatagcg cgtttctgga
     4201 tatggacttg ctgttgtgcg gggaaaccgg caccggcaag gacacactgg ccaaccgcat
     4261 tcacgagttg tccagcaggt cgggaccctt tgtgggcatg aactgcgccg ccattcccga
     4321 gtcgctggca gagagccagt tattcggtgt ggtcaacggt gcattcaccg gcgtatgccg
     4381 ggctcgcgag ggctacatag aggcctccag tggtggcacc ttgtacctgg atgaaatcga
     4441 cagcatgccg ttgagcctgc aagccaaact gctgcgtgtg ttggagagtc gaggtatcga
     4501 gcgtctgggc tcgaccgaat ttatcccggt ggatctgcgg atcattgcct cggcccagcg
     4561 gccactggat gaactggtgg aacaaggact tttccgtcgc gacctgtttt ttcggctcaa
     4621 cgtgctgacg cttcacttgc cagccttgcg caaacgtcgt gaacagatcc tgccattgtt
     4681 cgaccagttc acccagggta tcgctgccga gttcggacgt cccgctcctg cgctggacag
     4741 cgggcgtgtg cagctgctgc tcagccacga ctggccgggc aacatccgcg aattgaagtc
     4801 tgcggccaag cgcttcgtac tcggcttccc cttgctgggc gccgaccctg tggaagcgct
     4861 tgaccctgcc acggggctgc gcacgcaaat gcgcatcatc gagaaaatgc tcatccagga
     4921 tgccttgaag cggcacaggc acaatttcga cgcggtgctt caggagttgg agttgccaag
     4981 acgcaccctg tatcaccgca tgaaggaact gggagttgca gcgccgatcg ctgcgacggc
     5041 cggggtctaa taaaacgcag gtgtggttat gctactagag attaaagagg agaaatacta
     5101 gatgagtctt gatgaaaggt ttgaggatga tctggacgag gagcgggttc cgaatctggg
     5161 gatagttgcc gaaagtattt cgcaactggg tatcgacgtg ctgctatcgg gtgagaccgg
     5221 cacgggcaaa gacacgattg cccgacggat tcatgagatg tcaggccgca aagggcgcct
     5281 ggtggcgatg aattgcgcgg ccattccgga gtccctcgcc gagagcgagt tattcggcgt
     5341 ggtcagcggt gcctacaccg gcgctgatcg ctccagagtc ggttatgtcg aagcggcgca
     5401 gggcggcacg ctgtacctgg atgagatcga tagcatgccg ctgagcctgc aagccaaatt
     5461 gctgagggtg ctggaaaccc gagcgcttga acggctgggt tcgacgtcga cgatcaagct
     5521 ggatatctgc gtgatcgcct ccgcccaatg ctcgctggac gacgccgtcg agcgggggca
     5581 gtttcgtcgc gatctgtatt ttcgcctgaa cgtcctgaca ctcaagcttc ctccgctacg
     5641 taaccagtct gatcgcatag ttcccctgtt cacacgtttt acggccgccg ccgcgaggga
     5701 gctcggtgtt cccgttcccg atgtttgccc actgctgcac aaagtgctgc tgggccacga
     5761 ctggcccggc aatatccgtg agctcaaggc ggcagccaaa cgccatgtgc tgggtttccc
     5821 cttgctgggc gccgagccgc agggcgaaga gcacttggcc tgtgggctca aatcgcaatt
     5881 gcgagtgatc gaaaaagccc tgattcagga gtcgctcaag cgccacgaca attgtgtgga
     5941 ttcggtaagc ctggaactgg acgtgccacg ccgtacgctc tatcgacgca tcaaagaatt
     6001 gcagatctaa taatactaga gccaggcatc aaataaaacg aaaggctcag tcgaaagact
     6061 gggcctttcg ttttatctgt tgtttgtcgg tgaacgctct ctactagagt cacactggct
     6121 caccttcggg tgggcctttc tgcgtttata tactagaggc cggattatgt ccgctgagtg
     6181 ggtcacggtc ccggatcagt tcccttgcga agctgaccga tgtttttgtg ccaaaagctg
     6241 ttgtggcaaa aaacggtttg cgcaaagttt tgtattacaa agaatttcac attttaaaat
     6301 atctttataa atcaatcagt tatttctatt ttcaagctgg cacggttatt gctatagggc
     6361 ttgtactact agagattaaa gaggagaaat actagatgac taaaaagaaa tatggattaa
     6421 aattatcaac agttcgaaag ttagaagatg agttgtgtga ttatcctaat tatcataagc
     6481 aactcgaaga tttaagaagt gaaataatga caccatggat tccaacagat acaaatatag
     6541 gcggggagtt tgtaccgtct aatacatcga aaacagaaat ggcagtaact aattatcttt
     6601 gtagtatacg aagaggtaaa atccttgagt ttaagagcgc tattgaacgt ataatcaaca
     6661 catcaagtag gaaagaacgc gaatttattc aagagtatta ttttaataaa aaggaattag
     6721 tgaaagtttg tgatgacata cacatttctg atagaactgc tcatagaatc aaaaggaaaa
     6781 tcatatccag attggcggaa gagttagggg aagagtgata ctagagccag gcatcaaata
     6841 aaacgaaagg ctcagtcgaa agactgggcc tttcgtttta tctgttgttt gtcggtgaac
     6901 gctctctact agagtcacac tggctcacct tcgggtgggc ctttctgcgt ttatatacta
     6961 gagaattggc agtaaagtgg cagtttttga tacctaaaat gagatattat gatagtgtag
     7021 gatattgact atcttactgc gtttccctta tcgcaattag gaataaagga tctatgtggg
     7081 ttggctgatt atagccaatc cttttttaat tttaaaaagc gtatagcgcg agtactagag
     7141 attaaagagg agaaatacta gatgcgtaaa ggagaagaac ttttcactgg agttgtccca
     7201 attcttgttg aattagatgg tgatgttaat gggcacaaat tttctgtcag tggagagggt
     7261 gaaggtgatg caacatacgg aaaacttacc cttaaattta tttgcactac tggaaaacta
     7321 cctgttccat ggccaacact tgtcactact ttcggttatg gtgttcaatg ctttgcgaga
     7381 tacccagatc atatgaaaca gcatgacttt ttcaagagtg ccatgcccga aggttatgta
     7441 caggaaagaa ctatattttt caaagatgac gggaactaca agacacgtgc tgaagtcaag
     7501 tttgaaggtg atacccttgt taatagaatc gagttaaaag gtattgattt taaagaagat
     7561 ggaaacattc ttggacacaa attggaatac aactataact cacacaatgt atacatcatg
     7621 gcagacaaac aaaagaatgg aatcaaagtt aacttcaaaa ttagacacaa cattgaagat
     7681 ggaagcgttc aactagcaga ccattatcaa caaaatactc caattggcga tggccctgtc
     7741 cttttaccag acaaccatta cctgtccaca caatctgccc tttcgaaaga tcccaacgaa
     7801 aagagagacc acatggtcct tcttgagttt gtaacagctg ctgggattac acatggcatg
     7861 gatgaactat acaaataata atactagagc caggcatcaa ataaaacgaa aggctcagtc
     7921 gaaagactgg gcctttcgtt ttatctgttg tttgtcggtg aacgctctct actagagtca
     7981 cactggctca ccttcgggtg ggcctttctg cgtttatata ctagtagcgg ccgctgca
//
